Addgene plasmid #23751: pDONR223-MPP1
Depositing lab: William Hahn & David Root. Depositing organization: Dana-Farber Cancer Institute. Publication: COT drives resistance to RAF inhibition through MAP kinase pathway reactivation. Johannessen CM, Boehm JS, Kim SY, Thomas SR, Wardwell L, Johnson LA, Emery CM, Stransky N, Cogdill AP, Barretina J, Caponigro G, Hieronymus H, Murray RR, Salehi-Ashtiani K, Hill DE, Vidal M, Zhao JJ, Yang X, Alkan O, Kim S, Harris JL, Wilson CJ, Myer VE, Finan PM, Root DE, Roberts TM, Golub T, Flaherty KT, Dummer R, Weber BL, Sellers WR, Schlegel R, Wargo JA, Hahn WC, Garraway LA. Nature. 2010 Dec 16;468(7326):968-72. doi: 10.1038/nature09627 PubMed 21107320.
Backbone
  Vector backbone: pDONR223
  Backbone manufacturer: Invitrogen
  Backbone size w/o insert (bp): 5005
  Vector type: Gateway Donor vector
Growth in bacteria
  Bacterial resistance: Spectinomycin, 50 μg/mL
  Growth temperature: 37°C
  Growth strain: DH5alpha
  Copy number: High Copy
Gene/Insert
  Gene/Insert name: MPP1 (alt name: membrane protein, palmitoylated 1, 55kDa;MPP1)
  Species: H. sapiens (human)
  Insert size (bp): 1401
  Entrez Gene: MPP1 (a.k.a. AAG12, DXS552E, EMP55, MRG1, PEMP)
  Cloning method: Gateway Cloning
  Sequencing primers: 5′ M13pUC-fwd; 3′ M13rev
Terms and licenses: Academic/Nonprofit Terms; Industry Terms: Not Available to Industry
Depositor comments: The ORF has no Stop codon. This design enables easy recombination into a destination vector to add an epitope tag of choice and Stop codon to the ORF. Do NOT use this plasmid directly for transfections. A set of 4 custom lentiviral vectors is available ( pLX301 (http://www.addgene.org/25895/) , pLX302 (http://www.addgene.org/25896/) , pLX303 (http://www.addgene.org/25897/) , pLX304 (http://www.addgene.org/25890/) ) to be used to express these ORFs in mammalian cells. These plasmids are not included in the kit and must be ordered separately.
How to cite: pDONR223-MPP1 was a gift from William Hahn & David Root (Addgene plasmid # 23751 ; http://n2t.net/addgene:23751 ; RRID:Addgene_23751)
