[The description below was written by a language model from this plasmid's Addgene catalogue record.]
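Description:
pDONR223-MPP1 is a Gateway entry-type clone built in the pDONR223 donor vector backbone (about 5 kb without insert) and carrying the human MPP1 open reading frame, an insert of roughly 1.4 kb. MPP1 (membrane protein, palmitoylated 1, 55 kDa; also known as EMP55, PEMP, AAG12, DXS552E or MRG1) was introduced by Gateway recombination cloning. The plasmid is maintained in E. coli as a high-copy plasmid under spectinomycin selection. No feature table accompanies the record, so the exact origin of replication and the positions of the recombination sites are not stated. In a pDONR-derived clone, the ORF is normally flanked by attL sites that allow transfer into attR-containing destination vectors. M13 forward and reverse primer sites on either side of the insert are listed for sequence verification.

The ORF lacks a stop codon. This "open" configuration lets the coding sequence be recombined in frame into a destination vector that supplies a C-terminal epitope tag and the stop codon. The record lists no promoter or other expression elements for mammalian cells, and the depositors state that the plasmid should not be transfected directly. It serves as a shuttle clone, and the depositors point to a companion set of lentiviral destination vectors (pLX301 to pLX304) for expressing such ORFs in mammalian cells. The clone belongs to a kit of ORF plasmids associated with a study that examined resistance to RAF inhibition through reactivation of the MAP kinase pathway.
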