>Addgene plasmid #23751 | pDONR223-MPP1 | depositor partial sequence | sequence record 10898 | Author sequence
ATGACCCTCAAGGCGAGCGAGGGCGAGAGTGGGGGCAGCATGCACACGGCGCTCTCCGACCTCTACCTGG
AGCATTTGCTGCAGAAGCGTAGTCGGCCAGAGGCTGTATCGCATCCATTGAATACTGTGACCGAGGACAT
GTACACCAACGGGTCTCCTGCCCCAGGTAGCCCTGCCCAGGTCAAGGGACAGGAGGTGCGGAAAGTGCGA
CTCATACAGTTTGAGAAGGTCACAGAAGAGCCCATGGGAATCACGCTGAAGCTGAATGAAAAACAGTCCT
GTACGGTGGCCAGAATTCTTCATGGTGGCATGATCCATAGACAAGGCTCCCTTCACGTGGGGGATGAGAT
CCTAGAAATCAATGGCACAAATGTGACAAATCATTCAGTGGATCAGCTGCAGAAGGCGATGAAAGAAACC
AAAGGAATGATCTCATTAAAAGTAATTCCCAACCAGCAAAGCCGTCTTCCTGCACTACAGATGTTCATGA
GAGCGCAGTTTGACTATGATCCCAAAAAGGACAATCTGATCCCTTGCAAGGAGGCGGGACTGAAGTTTGC
TACTGGGGACATTATCCAGATTATCAACAAGGATGACAGCAATTGGTGGCAGGGACGGGTGGAAGGCTCC
TCCAAGGAGTCAGCAGGATTGATCCCTTCCCCTGAGCTGCAGGAATGGCGAGTGGCAAGTATGGCTCAGT
CAGCTCCTAGCGAAGCCCCGAGCTGCAGTCCCTTTGGGAAGAAGAAGAAGTACAAAGACAAATATCTGGC
CAAGCACAGCTCGATTTTTGATCAGTTGGATGTTGTTTCCTACGAGGAAGTCGTTCGGCTCCCTGCATTC
AAGAGGAAGACCCTGGTGCTGATCGGAGCCAGTGGGGTGGGTCGCAGCCACATTAAGAATGCCCTGCTCA
GCCAGAATCCGGAGAAGTTTGTGTACCCTGTCCCATATACAACACGGCCGCCAAGGAAGAGTGAGGAAGA
TGGGAAGGAGTACCACTTTATCTCAACGGAGGAGATGACGAGGAACATCTCTGCCAATGAGTTCTTGGAG
TTTGGCAGCTACCAAGGCAACATGTTTGGCACCAAATTTGAAACAGTGCACCAGATCCATAAGCAGAACA
AGATTGCCATCCTTGACATTGAGCCCCAGACCCTGAAAATTGTTCGGACAGCAGAACTTTCGCCTTTCAT
TGTGTTCATTGCACCTACTGACCAGGGCACTCAGACAGAAGCCCTGCAGCAGCTGCAGAAGGACTCTGAG
GCCATCCGCAGCCAGTACGCTCACTACTTTGACCTCTCACTGGTCAATAATGGTGTTGATGAAACCCTTA
AGAAATTACAAGAAGCCTTCGACCAAGCGTGCAGTTCTCCACAGTGGGTGCCTGTCTCCTGGGTTTACTA
A
