>Addgene plasmid #23751 | pDONR223-MPP1 | addgene partial sequence | sequence record 29611 | 23751 with M13pUc-fwd
AATGATTTTATTTTGACTGATAGTGACCTGTTCGTTGCAACAAATTGATGAGCAATGCTTTTTTATAATG
CCAACTTTGTACAAAAAAGTTGGCATGACCCTCAAGGCGAGCGAGGGCGAGAGTGGGGGCAGCATGCACA
CGGCGCTCTCCGACCTCTACCTGGAGCATTTGCTGCAGAAGCGTAGTCGGCCAGAGGCTGTATCGCATCC
ATTGAATACTGTGACCGAGGACATGTACACCAACGGGTCTCCTGCCCCAGGTAGCCCTGCCCAGGTCAAG
GGACAGGAGGTGCGGAAAGTGCGACTCATACAGTTTGAGAAGGTCACAGAAGAGCCCATGGGAATCACGC
TGAAGCTGAATGAAAAACAGTCCTGTACGGTGGCCAGAATTCTTCATGGTGGCATGATCCATAGACAAGG
CTCCCTTCACGTGGGGGATGAGATCCTAGAAATCAATGGCACAAATGTGACAAATCATTCAGTGGATCAG
CTGCAGAAGGCGATGAAAGAAACCAAAGGAATGATCTCATTAAAAGTAATTCCCAACCAGCAAAGCCGTC
TTCCTGCACTACAGATGTTCATGAGAGCGCAGTTTGACTATGATCCCAAAAAGGACAATCTGATCCCTTG
CAAGGAGGCGGGACTGAAGTTTGCTACTGGGGACATTATCCAGATTATCAACAAGGATGACAGCAATTGG
TGGCAGGGACGGGTGGAAGGCTCCTCCAAGGAGTCAGCAGGATTGATC
